>Addgene plasmid #203975 | pAttB-Tub-HA-WnkDeltaCT | addgene full sequence | sequence record 403203 | Addgene NGS Result
CTAGAGTCGACCTCGAACGTTAACGTTAACGTAACGTTAACTCGAGCTAGATCATAATCAGCCATACCAC
ATTTGTAGAGGTTTTACTTGCTTTAAAAAACCTCCCACACCTCCCCCTGAACCTGAAACATAAAATGAAT
GCAATTGTTGTTGTTAACTTGTTTATTGCAGCTTATAATGGTTACAAATAAAGCAATAGCATCACAAATT
TCACAAATAAAGCATTTTTTTCACTGCATTCTAGTTGTGGTTTGTCCAAACTCATCAATGTATGTCGAGG
TCGACCTGCAGCCCAAGCTGCTAGAGATCCACTAGTGTCGACGATGTAGGTCACGGTCTCGAAGCCGCGG
TGCGGGTGCCAGGGCGTGCCCTTGGGCTCCCCGGGCGCGTACTCCACCTCACCCATCTGGTCCATCATGA
TGAACGGGTCGAGGTGGCGGTAGTTGATCCCGGCGAACGCGCGGCGCACCGGGAAGCCCTCGCCCTCGAA
ACCGCTGGGCGCGGTGGTCACGGTGAGCACGGGACGTGCGACGGCGTCGGCGGGTGCGGATACGCGGGGC
AGCGTCAGCGGGTTCTCGACGGTCACGGCGGGCATGTCGACACTAGTTCTAGCCAGCTTTTGTTCCCTTT
AGTGAGGGTTAATTTCGAGCTTGGCGTAATCATGGTCATAGCTGTTTCCTGTGTGAAATTGTTATCCGCT
CACAATTCCACACAACATACGAGCCGGAAGCATAAAGTGTAAAGCCTGGGGTGCCTAATGAGTGAGCTAA
CTCACATTAATTGCGTTGCGCTCACTGCCCGCTTTCCAGTCGGGAAACCTGTCGTGCCAGCTGCATTAAT
GAATCGGCCAACGCGCGGGGAGAGGCGGTTTGCGTATTGGGCGCTCTTCCGCTTCCTCGCTCACTGACTC
GCTGCGCTCGGTCGTTCGGCTGCGGCGAGCGGTATCAGCTCACTCAAAGGCGGTAATACGGTTATCCACA
GAATCAGGGGATAACGCAGGAAAGAACATGTGAGCAAAAGGCCAGCAAAAGGCCAGGAACCGTAAAAAGG
CCGCGTTGCTGGCGTTTTTCCATAGGCTCCGCCCCCCTGACGAGCATCACAAAAATCGACGCTCAAGTCA
GAGGTGGCGAAACCCGACAGGACTATAAAGATACCAGGCGTTTCCCCCTGGAAGCTCCCTCGTGCGCTCT
CCTGTTCCGACCCTGCCGCTTACCGGATACCTGTCCGCCTTTCTCCCTTCGGGAAGCGTGGCGCTTTCTC
ATAGCTCACGCTGTAGGTATCTCAGTTCGGTGTAGGTCGTTCGCTCCAAGCTGGGCTGTGTGCACGAACC
CCCCGTTCAGCCCGACCGCTGCGCCTTATCCGGTAACTATCGTCTTGAGTCCAACCCGGTAAGACACGAC
TTATCGCCACTGGCAGCAGCCACTGGTAACAGGATTAGCAGAGCGAGGTATGTAGGCGGTGCTACAGAGT
TCTTGAAGTGGTGGCCTAACTACGGCTACACTAGAAGAACAGTATTTGGTATCTGCGCTCTGCTGAAGCC
AGTTACCTTCGGAAAAAGAGTTGGTAGCTCTTGATCCGGCAAACAAACCACCGCTGGTAGCGGTGGTTTT
TTTGTTTGCAAGCAGCAGATTACGCGCAGAAAAAAAGGATCTCAAGAAGATCCTTTGATCTTTTCTACGG
GGTCTGACGCTCAGTGGAACGAAAACTCACGTTAAGGGATTTTGGTCATGAGATTATCAAAAAGGATCTT
CACCTAGATCCTTTTAAATTAAAAATGAAGTTTTAAATCAATCTAAAGTATATATGAGTAAACTTGGTCT
GACAGTTACCAATGCTTAATCAGTGAGGCACCTATCTCAGCGATCTGTCTATTTCGTTCATCCATAGTTG
CCTGACTCCCCGTCGTGTAGATAACTACGATACGGGAGGGCTTACCATCTGGCCCCAGTGCTGCAATGAT
ACCGCGAGACCCACGCTCACCGGCTCCAGATTTATCAGCAATAAACCAGCCAGCCGGAAGGGCCGAGCGC
AGAAGTGGTCCTGCAACTTTATCCGCCTCCATCCAGTCTATTAATTGTTGCCGGGAAGCTAGAGTAAGTA
GTTCGCCAGTTAATAGTTTGCGCAACGTTGTTGCCATTGCTACAGGCATCGTGGTGTCACGCTCGTCGTT
TGGTATGGCTTCATTCAGCTCCGGTTCCCAACGATCAAGGCGAGTTACATGATCCCCCATGTTGTGCAAA
AAAGCGGTTAGCTCCTTCGGTCCTCCGATCGTTGTCAGAAGTAAGTTGGCCGCAGTGTTATCACTCATGG
TTATGGCAGCACTGCATAATTCTCTTACTGTCATGCCATCCGTAAGATGCTTTTCTGTGACTGGTGAGTA
CTCAACCAAGTCATTCTGAGAATAGTGTATGCGGCGACCGAGTTGCTCTTGCCCGGCGTCAATACGGGAT
AATACCGCGCCACATAGCAGAACTTTAAAAGTGCTCATCATTGGAAAACGTTCTTCGGGGCGAAAACTCT
CAAGGATCTTACCGCTGTTGAGATCCAGTTCGATGTAACCCACTCGTGCACCCAACTGATCTTCAGCATC
TTTTACTTTCACCAGCGTTTCTGGGTGAGCAAAAACAGGAAGGCAAAATGCCGCAAAAAAGGGAATAAGG
GCGACACGGAAATGTTGAATACTCATACTCTTCCTTTTTCAATATTATTGAAGCATTTATCAGGGTTATT
GTCTCATGAGCGGATACATATTTGAATGTATTTAGAAAAATAAACAAATAGGGGTTCCGCGCACATTTCC
CCGAAAAGTGCCACCTAAATTGTAAGCGTTAATATTTTGTTAAAATTCGCGTTAAATTTTTGTTAAATCA
GCTCATTTTTTAACCAATAGGCCGAAATCGGCAAAATCCCTTATAAATCAAAAGAATAGACCGAGATAGG
GT
[37 nt withheld, positions 2943-2979]
AAAGAACGTGGACTCCAACGTCAAAGG
[49 nt withheld, positions 3007-3055]
T
[91 nt withheld, positions 3057-3147]
G
[124 nt withheld, positions 3149-3272]
CCCATTCGCCATTCAGGCTGCGCAACTGTTGGGAAGGGCGATCGGTGCGGGCCTCTTCGCTATTACGCCA
GCTGGCGAAAGGGGGATGTGCTGCAAGGCGATTAAGTTGGGTAACGCCAGGGTTTTCCCAGTCACGACGT
TGTAAAACGACGGCCAGTGAATTGTAATACGACTCACTATAGGGCGAATTGGGTACGTACCGGGCCCCTA
GTATGTATGTAAGTTAATAAAACCCATTTTTGCGGAAAGTAGATAAAAAAAACATTTTTTTTTTTTACTG
CACTGGATATCATTGAACTTATCTGATCAGTTTTAAATTTACTTCGATCCAAGGGTATTTGATGTACCAG
GTTCTTTCGATTACCTCTCACTCAAAATGACATTCCACTCAAAGTCAGCGCTGTTTGCCTCCTTCTCTGT
CCACAGAAATATCGCCGTCTCTTTCGCCGCTGCGTCCGCTATCTCTTTCGCCACCGTTTGTAGCGTTACG
TAGCGTCAATGTCCGCCTTCAGTTGCATTTTGTCAGCGGTTTCGTGACGAAGCTCCAAGCGGTTTACGCC
ATCAATTAAACACAAAGTGCTGTGCCAAAACTCCTCTCGCTTCTTATTTTTGTTTGTTTTTTGAGTGATT
GGGGTGGTGATTGGTTTTGGGTGGGTAAGCAGGGGAAAGTGTGAAAAATCCCGGCAATGGGCCAAGAGGA
TCAGGAGCTATTAATTCGCGGAGGCAGCAAACACCCATCTGCCGAGCATCTGAACAATGTGAGTAGTACA
TGTGCATACATCTTAAGTTCACTTGATCTATAGGAACTGCGATTGCAACATCAAATTGTCTGCGGCGTGA
GAACTGCGACCCACAAAAATCCCAAACCGCAATTGCACAAACAAATAGTGACACGAAACAGATTATTCTG
GTAGCTGTTCTCGCTATATAAGACAATTTTTGAGATCATATCATGATCAAGACATCTAAAGGCATTCATT
TTCGACTATATTCTTTTTTACAAAAAATATAACAACCAGATATTTTAAGCTGATCCTAGATGCACAAAAA
ATAAATAAAAGTATAAACCTACTTCGTAGGATACTTCGGGGTACTTTTTGTTCGGGGTTAGATGAGCATA
ACGCTTGTAGTTGATATTTGAGATCCCCTATCATTGCAGGGTGACAGCGGAGCGGCTTCGCAGAGCTGCA
TTAACCAGGGCTTCGGGCAGGCCAAAAACTACGGCACGCTCCGGCCACCCAGTCCGCCGGAGGACTCCGG
TTCAGGGAGCGGCCAACTAGCCGAGAACCTCACCTATGCCTGGCACAATATGGACATCTTTGGGGCGGTC
AATCAGCCGGGCTCCGGATGGCGGCAGCTGGTCAACCGGACACGCGGACTATTCTGCAACGAGCGACACA
TACCGGCGCCCAGGAAACATTTGCTCAAGAACGGTGAGTTTCTATTCGCAGTCGGCTGATCTGTGTGAAA
TCTTAATAAAGGGTCCAATTACCAATTTGAAACTCAGTTTGCGGCGTGGCCTATCCGGGCGAACTTTTGG
CCGTGATGGGCAGTTCCGGTGCCGGAAAGACGACCCTGCTGAATGCCCTTGCCTTTCGATCGCCGCAGGG
CATCCAAGTATCGCCATCCGGGATGCGACTGCTCAATGGCCAACCTGTGGACGCCAAGGAGATGCAGGCC
AGGTGCGCCTATGTCCAGCAGGATGACCTCTTTATCGGCTCCCTAACGGCCAGGGAACACCTGATTTTCC
AAGCCATGGTGCGGATGCCACGACATCTGACCTATCGGCAGCGAGTGGCCCGCGTGGATCAGGTGATCCA
GGAGCTTTCGCTCAGCAAATGTCAGCACACGATCATCGGTGTGCCCGGCAGGGTGAAAGGTCTGTCCGGC
GGAGAAAGGAAGCGTCTGGCATTCGCCTCCGAGGCTCTAACCGATCCGCCGCTTCTGATCTGCGATGAGC
CCACCTCCGGACTGGACTCCTTTACCGCCCACAGCGTCGTCCAGGTGCTGAAGAAGCTGTCGCAGAAGGG
CAAGACCGTCATCCTGACCATTCATCAGCCGTCTTCCGAGCTGTTTGAGCTCTTTGACAAGATCCTTCTG
ATGGCCGAGGGCAGGGTAGCTTTCTTGGGCACTCCCAGCGAAGCCGTCGACTTCTTTTCCTAGTGAGTTC
GATGTGTTTATTAAGGGTATCTAGTATTACATAACATCTCAACTCCTATCCAGCGTGGGTGCCCAGTGTC
CTACCAACTACAATCCGGCGGACTTTTACGTACAGGTGTTGGCCGTTGTGCCCGGACGGGAGATCGAGTC
CCGTGATCGGATCGCCAAGATATGCGACAATTTTGCCATTAGCAAAGTAGCCCGGGATATGGAGCAGTTG
TTGGCCACCAAAAATCTGGAGAAGCCACTGGAGCAGCCGGAGAATGGGTACACCTACAAGGCCACCTGGT
TCATGCAGTTCCGGGCGGTCCTGTGGCGATCCTGGCTGTCGGTGCTCAAGGAACCACTCCTCGTAAAAGT
GCGACTTATTCAGACAACGGTGAGTGGTTCCAGTGGAAACAAATGATATAACGCTTACAATTCTTGGAAA
CAAATTCGCTAGATTTTAGATAGAATTGCCTGATTCCACACCCTTCTTAGTTTTTTTCAATGAGATGTAT
AGTTTATAGTTTTGCAGAAGATAAATAAATTTCATTTAACTCGCGAATATTAATGAGATGCGAGTAACAT
TTTAATTTGCAGATGGTTGCCATCTTGATTGGCCTCATCTTTTTGGGCCAACAACTCACGCAAGTGGGTG
TGATGAATATCAACGGAGCCATCTTCCTCTTCCTGACCAACATGACCTTTCAAAACGTCTTTGCCACGAT
AAATGTAAGTCATGTTTAGAATACATTTGCATTTCAATAATTTACTAACTTTCTAATGAATCGATTCGAT
TTAGGTGTTCACCTCAGAGCTGCCAGTTTTTATGAGGGAGGCCCGAAGTCGACTTTATCGCTGTGACACA
TACTTTCTGGGCAAAACGATTGCCGAATTGCCGCTTTTTCTCACAGTGCCACTGGTCTTCACGGCGATTG
CCTATCCGATGATCGGACTGCGGGCCGGAGTGCTGCACTTCTTCAACTGCCTGGCGCTGGTCACTCTGGT
GGCCAATGTGTCAACGTCCTTCGGATATCTAATATCCTGCGCCAGCTCCTCGACCTCGATGGCGCTGTCT
GTGGGTCCGCCGGTTATCATACCATTCCTGCTCTTTGGCGGCTTCTTCTTGAACTCGGGCTCGGTGCCAG
TATACCTCAAATGGTTGTCGTACCTCTCATGGTTCCGTTACGCCAACGAGGGTCTGCTGATTAACCAATG
GGCGGACGTGGAGCCGGGCGAAATTAGCTGCACATCGTCGAACACCACGTGCCCCAGTTCGGGCAAGGTC
ATCCTGGAGACGCTTAACTTCTCCGCCGCCGATCTGCCGCTGGACTACGTGGGTCTGGCCATTCTCATCG
TGAGCTTCCGGGTGCTCGCATATCTGGCTCTAAGACTTCGGGCCCGACGCAAGGAGTAGCCGACATATAT
CCGAAATAACTGCTTGNTTTTTTTTTTTTACCATTATTACCATCGTGTTTACTGTTTATTGCCCCCTCAA
AAAGCTAATGTAATTATATTTGTGCCAATAAAAACAAGATATGACCTATAGAATACAAGTATTTCCCCTT
CGAACATCCCCACAAGTAGACTTTGGATTTGTCTTCTAACCAAAAGACTTACACACCTGCATACCTTACA
TCAAAAACTCGTTTATCGCTACATAAAACACCGGGATATATTTTTTATATACATACTTTTCAAATCGCGC
GCCCTCTTCATAATTCACCTCCACCACACCACGTTTCGTAGTTGCTCTTTCGCTGTCTCCCACCCGCTCT
CCGCAACACATTCACCTTTTGTTCGACGACCTTGGAGCGACTGTCGTTAGTTCCGCGCGATTCGGTTCGC
TCAAATGGTTCCGAGTGGTTCATTTCGTCTCAATAGAAATTAGTAATAAATATTTGTATGTACAATTTAT
TTGCTCCAATATATTTGTATATATTTCCCTCACAGCTATATTTATTCTAATTTAATATTATGACTTTTTA
AGGTAATTTTTTGTGACCTGTTCGGAGTGATTAGCGTTACAATTTGAACTGAAAGTGACATCCAGTGTTT
GTTCCTTGTGTAGATGCATCTCAAAAAAATGGTGGGCATAATAGTGTTGTTTATATATATCAAAAATAAC
AACTATAATAATAAGAATACATTTAATTTAGAAAATGCTTGGATTTCACTGGAACTAGGCTAGCATAACT
TCGTATAATGTATGCTATACGAAGTTATGCTAGCGGATCCGGGAATTGGGAATTCGATATCAAGCTTGCA
CAGGTCCTGTTCGATAACGTCGTACTCGGGAATCACCTTTAACTTGTCCGCTATTGGGTATTTGTCCTTA
AACACATTCGTAATCTCTCCCACAATCATTGCCCTGGCCTCTGCAATGTAAAAAGTATTTATAAAATATC
GCTGGCTCTAAAGGAAACATATTAATCAAAGTATTGAGGCTTTATCAATCTAACATTTACAAGTAGTCAG
ACCACAATTTTTAGACTGCACTTCTGCGTAAGTAAATGAAATGAAATGGTGACCTACTCTTGGGTAGCCG
TACTGTTATATGCTGACGAGCCTTCACCTGGGCCTGCTTTTTCTCCTGTTTCGTCTGATGCGTCGGATGC
GGCTGGACTGGCTGATTGTTGGGATTGGGTTTTGGATGCTGCTCCGAAAGGTGGGCCACAGCTTTTGCGA
TGGTGGTGCCCACTATGCGGTTGCTGCAGGAACTACAGCTGAATGTTCGCTTTATTGTCTGCAGCTCCTG
GGGCTGGACGAAGGCCACGCCCTCACCCGGTGCGGCCATCTCCTGCGGCAAAACGTATGTGGGATTCCTG
TCCAAGTAGCTCTCGATGCCCACCATAATGCGCTCCAGCAGGTTGGCCAGGTGCGGGTCTAGCTGCGGCG
GATTCGTCGTCTGGTTCACTGAGTTTAGGGTCTGCAGAAAGAAGTGTGCCTCCATGGTAAGCGGATTCAT
CTGCACGATCAGCGGGCTTTAGTCTAAAAATTCGAATGATACAAACTCGTACTCACGTAAAGCAGTTTGT
TTGGCATCATCTCGGCCATCGTCTTATTCTTCTTCGTGGCCTTTGTTACCGGAGCGGCTATGTTGGGCGC
GGTGGAGCCCGGAAGCTGAAAGGTTAATCGAATGCGTTAACTTTTCTGCAACTCGAAAGTTTGCCGCCTT
TGTTCGACTGCCAATAACTGTTGATTCGAAAATTCGAATCGAAGCGGTTGAATTTCGTAGGGTGGCCAAC
TACACCAAAGTTCGCCGGCGGTGTATGCATGTGAGTGTGAGTGTGACAGTGGGTGTACGTGTGCTTTAAG
CGACACAATCGCACCGCGATGTACATATTTTTGTAGTAATGTGTGTGCATTTTTCGTCCGGATCACGGCT
CCATAAAATAAATCATATCACAGGGCTCAGGGATTTGTGAGTAGAAGTTCCCGCCACTTAAACGTCACTT
GTGAAATCGCCATCGACGGTCAACTTTTACTCACACTGGTCTTTCGCGGACGGACCGTCTCAAAGTACTG
CCTTTCTGCGTTGGAAAACATCGCCTTTTTCGTCCAAAAGGAGTCCCCAGGTTCGATCCGCATGGCGTTG
TGCGTGCGTGCCTTTCTTTTCAAATGATTACGGCTATTAACTTGGGGGCGTTAAGTTGGAAACACGTAAA
TTGCAGACTGCGATTAGAGTGACCATGAGTAGGAGTTCAAAATCTCCTGACATCATTTTCTTAAAACCTG
CTTTGTTTTTTACATTTCTATTTAATATAACTCCTATTTGAATAAAAAAACAAAACAAGTTTAGATGTTA
AGATATTAACTACATCCTTTGCTCCAAAGGGAGAGGGGAAGTTATGGAGTTAATTAATTTGCTGTTGGAA
ATCAATATGGAGTCAGAAATATAATGATTTACTAAACCTTATTGAATCGGTAACGATGCGAATTTATATT
AAAATAGCTTTTATGAAACATTCAACAAAAATATTATTAATGTTGGCCCACTTTAGCAACCGGTTAGGTC
TACCGGTTGGGCAAGCAAAGATTCACGCCCTGGTTCGAGTCCCAACTAGTCCTGCAAAATACCGCAGCAA
GTTTTAGAGAGACCAAGTGCCATTACCTCTCCCACTTCAGTTATCGGTTATGCGGCGTTTAAGTCGACAG
CTTGCCGTCTCTAGCTCCGGTGCCTATATAAAGCAGCCCGCTTTCCACATTTCATATTCGTTTTACGTTT
GTCAAGCCTCATAGCCGGCAGTTCGAACGTATACGCTCTCTGAGTCAGACCTCGAAATCGTAGCTCTACA
CAATTCTGTGAATTTTCCTTGTCGCGTGTGAAACACTTCCAATAAAAACTCCTGCAGGTGAGTACTTTAA
AAAAAAATCTAGTGAAATAATGCTGAAAAGAAATTTGTGTGGGCAAAATTCAATGGGCAAAAACGCGATG
CGGCTTTTTCTCAAAATGGCGGCCGGCCTGCGTTTTTTCCTCAAAAGTGATGACGTCATGCCTGTNTTTT
TTTTTTTGTTCGCAATGAGGAATGGCTCTTAAAATCTACTAGATAAAAAAAATATTCATTATTTCTATGC
TGCTGGAACGCTTCATTAATCTTAAAAATTCTAAATTCGGTTACCATGATACTTCGACGCATAACTGTAG
ATTTTGGATAGAATTAAAGAGAAAATGGCGAGAGAGTAAAATTCCGGCGTCGGCAAAGTAGAGCAAAAAA
ATCAGTATACCATTTAGCTACCTCTCTCACTCGCACGCAGTGCCGGCTCAAGTTGGGCGCGGCTCTGCAA
TTATCGATTTTCTTGGGGTGTGTAACTAATCATCCGTTTTCCCTTCCTCCTCATCCACAGCGTGAAGGTA
CCCGCCCGGGGATCAGATCCGCGGCCGCCACCATGTACCCCTACGACGTGCCCGACTACGCGATGGATAG
CAAAATAGAACCTGCAGATGCCATAAGCAACCAGAAAGCTGGTCTTACTTCGGGCAAACCTAAAAAAGAC
AAGTCAGTCAAGGGGACGTCGCAAGCGGTTGTTTCAGACACCAAGAAAATGGAGGCCAGAAAGTCCTCCT
CGGACACGGTGATCGAGCCATTGATCAAGCAGCAGGCGCCACTGCACTCGTCAAAGACCACGCCAACGAC
TTTGACGGCGAACTTCGTGCAAAACATTCGATTCGTCCGTAAAAATGTGGAACAGTCAGGCAGGAACACC
AATCCACTGCAGTTCGTTGAACTCGAGACAGAGTTTCCTCGTGACTATGACGACAACATCGAGATGCTTT
CCCGCGAGGCGGAGCATCTGGAGGAGCAGTTCCGCACGCCTACGCGCTCCAATGCTACGGATGCCACTTC
CCACCATGTGGCCGGAATCATCGACAACATTATAACCGAAGCGTCACGGAGTCTTACAATCGAAAAGACT
GAAGACGATGTGCCATTGAAGTCTTCTACCAAGCACTCAAGCGGCGTAAAACGAGTTGGCTTTCAAGTAG
AGGATAAGGACGATACCGAAGTTCAGAGCGAAAAGCAGGCAAAGAGCTTCGACGACATAACCAAAAAAGC
GGAGAGCTCCGAGGCTAGCGCAGAGGAAGCTGCTGTCACCGGGTCCTCGACAGATGCATCTGCATCTCCC
CTGCCCTCCACGTCGCTGGTCTCCACCACATCTTCAGCTACATCGATAACCAAGAGTAAGAGCGATGAGG
ACGATGATCCGGTGGCCATGTCGCCGTGCGGACGATTCTTTAAGTACGATAAGGAAGTCGGACGCGGTTC
CTTTAAAACTGTCTATCGTGGCCTGGACACGTTGACTGGTGTTCCAGTTGCCTGGTGCGAGTTATTGGAC
AAGCAAGTAAAAAAAAGTGAACGTACTAGATTTCGCGAGGAGGCAGACATGCTGAAGAAACTTCAGCACC
CAAACATAGTGCGGTTTTATACATATTGGGAGTTTCCTATTGGCCGCAAGAAGAATATTGTACTAGTCAC
CGAACTAATGTTATCTGGAACTTTGAAATCCTATTTGAAACGATTCAAAAAAATACACCCAAAGGTATTG
AAGTCATGGTGTCGCCAGATACTAAAAGGCCTTAACTTCCTGCATACTCGTCAATTTCCTATAATTCATC
GTGATTTGAAATGTGATAATATTTTTATAACTGGCACCACTGGTAGTGTTAAAATCGGCGACTTGGGCCT
GGCAACTTTGAAAAACCGCTCCCACGCGAAATCTGTGATTGGTACGCCGGAGTTTATGGCCCCGGAAATG
TACGAGGAGCACTACGACGAGTCGGTGGACGTATATGCATTCGGCATGTGCATGTTGGAGATGGCCATTT
CCGAATATCCTTACAGTGAGTGCAAGGGTCCTGCACAGATCTACAAAAAGGTGATATCGGGCATTAAGCC
AGCGGCGTTGGCTAAGGTGGAGGATCCCAACGTGCGCGACATTATCGAACGGTGCATTGAACTTAAAAAG
GAGGATCGCCCCAGCTGCAATGAACTGCTAGAATCGGAGTTCTTTGACGAAGATATCGGTATACGAGTGG
AGCCAACTGCTTCGGAGCAGTTCCTTTCTGATCCGAGCATCAGCATCATCGAGTTCCGACTGCGGTTTAT
GGATCCCAAGAAGCGCTCGTCCCGTCATAAGGAAAACGAGGCAATTCAGTTTGAGTACAACATCAGGCAT
GACGAGTACGAACAGATTGCGCAAGAAATGATGAAGGAAAATATTATATCTGAGGACGACTCTCGCGCTG
TAGCTCGGCTTTTAAAAGTGCAGGTGGTGTCGTTGCTTAAGGAACGTGCCCAGCGTCAAACTCAAATCAA
GCTGCAAAACGAGAAGTCTCGTTTGGAAAAATTGGCATTGCAAAAGCAACGTGAGAGTTTGCCGACTAAC
GTCGATGAAGACGAGGAAGAGGAGGAGGAGTCCGAGGACGAGGAGGATGGTGTTAAATGGAATCAGCGCC
TGCAGCTAAGATATGACCTGCTTAACACTGATTCAGAAACAAGCCTGGCTCTATCCACGAACAGCGTCGA
ACCGCAGCAGCTGTCCACTCGCTCGAACACTTCGATTCCGAACAGTGGCATTCAGCAACCTGTTCAGGTC
CCAGGTCAAGTGCCTGTTTCCCAGTTGATCTCGGTGCAACCACAGGCTATTCCGTCACCGGCTATTCCCA
TGCAACAGAAGCCGACGGTGCACTACATTCAACCGCCACAGCTGGCCTCTTATCAAAATTCGAATGCATC
GATGCAGGAGATGACCAATAACCAGGTCATTTCGCCGACAGGCAGTCAACAAATGCAACAGCAACAACCC
GTAGTGGCACCAACAGTCAATCATCAGGTCATGCCGCAGCAGCAAGTGAACCAACAACAGCAACAACCAC
AAATGATGCAGCAAATACCCCAGCAAGTTCAAGTGCAACAGCCCCAAACTGTATTGCCTCCGCAGCCACA
TGAGCAGCAGCCACAGCAACAACAACAGCCACTGCAGCAGCAACTGCAGCAGCTTATGCATACTAACGTG
CAGGCTCCGGATTTGACTCAACAGCAACAAATGGCTCAGCAACAGGCCCAGCAATATTTTCAGCAGCAGC
AGCAACAGCCTCAGCAGGCCGTTAACATGCAACAAGCTTATGCAATGCAGCAAGCTGGCCAACAGCAACA
GCTTTCGCAGCCTCTTCAAATTCAGCAACAGATCTTGCAGCAACAACAAGTGGCCGTTTCACATCAGCAA
CAGATAATGCAGCAACAACTGGCCCAGCATCAGCTGCAACAGCTGCAGCAGCAGCAGCTTCAACAACAGC
AACTGCAACAGCAACAGCAGCAGCAAATACAACAACAGCAACTCCAACAACAACAACTCCAGCAACAGCA
ATTCGTACAGCAGTATGCGCAGGCAATGCCTCAGCAACAACATCAGCAACTCGTTACGGGATCGCAAGTC
ATGGCACCGCATCAACATCAGCAACCTATTCAGATCCCAGTGCAGATGCAAGTTCCACCGACGTCCGTGG
CTCCTCCAATACAACACACTTACAATCAGCAGGGCGGACAAGTAACGCTCAGTGATGCCCAACAGCAACA
GCATCCTGGATTCTCGGCCGTACCACAACAGGCAGCGCCATTTATACAACAGCCCACACAGCAACCCATT
CAGCTATCAATGCCTTTGGAACAACAATTGCAGCAATTGCTGCATAGCCAGCCAGCCCAGCAACAACAGG
CCATGAGCCAACAGCAGCAACAGTCTATGGTCCAACAGCAGCAACAGCCCTTGGTGCAACAGCAACAACT
GCCTTTGGTACAACAGCAGCCGCCTTTGGTCCAGCAGCAGCAACCGCTGGTTCAGCATCAGCAGCCTTCG
GTCCAACATCAGCAACCTTTGGTGCAACAGCCCCAGCAACAGCAACCACAGCCCCAGAATCAGCAACCAC
AGCCCCAGACACAGCAAACACACGTGGTTCAGCAACAACCACCACAGCAGCAACCTGCAGTAGAGCAAAT
CTCACAGATTTCTTCGCAAGTGCCTGTTCAACAGGAAAATCTGCAGCCAATACAGGTCAACAAAGATGCG
AATGTCGCAACGGATGCAATGTCCCTAAATAGCGCCCACGGTGCCCTCGAACCTGCACCGAAGACCGAAC
CCCAGAACTCTGCTGATGCGGAAAAGCAGCAAAAGCAGACAGGCACGGGCACACGTTCCCAGAAACCGAG
GCGATCAAACCGGAGCGGCAACGAACGGATTCCCAAACTTAGTGTAACCAGCGTCGACGAGGGCAGCGTC
ATAAACTGTCACATGGAAAATAAACTTAAAACGATTACATTTAAATTCGACATAGGAGACGTAAATCCGG
TTGAAATAGCCAATAAATTGATCGCCCAAGATTTGCTTTCTAATTGTCAAAGTACAGTTTTTGTGGAAAT
GATCAATGAAATTGTTGACCAAGTCAAACAGAATCCCAATCAAATCCCTATACCGACAAATTATCGCCGC
AATATTGAAAAGCGGGATGAAACCGCCAGCGACATCACAAAGATGTTCGAGCCCACTATCCATGGTGTTG
AAACCCTGCCATCCGGTGGAGGAGGCGCTGAACAGTCAAACTGCAACTTGACTTTAGAGGCCAGGTCCCA
TTTATCCAACATACCAAATGCGAAAGAACCACAGCTGAACGTCAGCACTCCGCCCACAACCACTTCGACT
ATGTCTTCCTCATCAACCGCATCGAGGGATGCGCCCAATAGTAGCAATGACGTGACCATCGGCTCTGGTT
CCGTTTCTCGAAAAACGAGCACGGCCTCGGAGTACACTTCGCTATCGATTGACTATATGCCCGACAGCAA
CATTACTCCAACTGGTCCGGAGCCACCGCTTGACGATGGCAAGGATAAAAAACCTTGCTCCCTTGCTATA
GCCAGAATGCAAAAGCTCTTGGAGTCGGCCGGCAATGGTGCTCCTCGCAGCCTGAATTTGCCCTTGAATC
GTCACCTGAAAATTCAAGAGGACTTGAAGCATACTAGAAGTCTTGACGATTTGACCGCAGTGAAAATAAC
CTTTGACATGCCCAACAAGGCTGCATTGGACACTTCGGAAAACGCTCAGCAGGCCACAGAAGCGGAAGCG
GAGAAACCAAAAGATAAATCCGGACAGGCAGTAGGCAACCAGGGAACTGGAGCGGCCAACACTCTAGAGC
AGTTAAAAATAGAACTGGAGAACATTACTCATGCCCACGCGTTTGCCTCCGCTGTAGTGGCCTCGATTAA
CAACAGAGCTCCTCATCAAGCTTCCCCAGCAATGTCCTCCCTAAAGGCCACTTCTGGACAACCACAGACA
CAAGAGATAACCAAGCCAAATAACGGAGCAGGCCCTTCAGTACCCTCAGTGGGTCAGAATACTCCCACTG
CAGCCTTAACATCCGCCAGGGGCTCAGGCTCCTCCGTCTACAACTCACGTCGCACATCCATCGACAACAG
CGTGGGATCCGACATGCACCTGCACACTGCCACTAATCTTGAAGGGACAGTGAGCAACCCGGATCCGATC
CCGACTGAGGCATCGGTTGGAATTACCATTGCTACGGGTCATGAGAAGCAACTCTCCAAGCAGCCCAGTT
TGGAAAAGCCTTCTGCCACTTCCATTTTAACGAACAACAGTGATCCTCCGCAAAGGAATCCCAGCAATGG
ATCAATTAACCAAAATTCAATAGCTGATTTGGAAAAGAAATTGGCAGCTTTGCGAAATACCGAAAACACA
GAAGAGTCTGCAACAGCAACGTTGTCAGTGGTTCCTAAACAAGTTGAAGAGGTAGTCAATCCAAGCGCGC
GTAAAATTTCGCGTTTTAGTGTCAGTCGTGTGCAGGAGCAGAAAACTTCAACCGGAGTTGAGGAACCAGC
TCAAGGTCAACTTAAGATCGACCTCCAAGTCGCCGGCCCTGGATGATAACCTAGGTGGAGGCCAGGTGCA
GACCAACAACTCCGTTCAGAACGGCAGCGTGGTCAACACTCCAACCGAAGTCATCAGCTCTCCTATTCAA
AATGTTCCGCTGGCCATTAACGGAATTCAGTTGATGTACCAACAGCCCCAGCAGATACACCAGTTGCCAG
GTGGAACATCAACTACTACAAGTGGAGCAGGGACTCAGTGCATTGTAGTGCCGCAAGTGGTCAATCAAAA
TGGCACCCACGTGCAACAGCCGTCTAACCTACAGCCACAGCAGCAGAGCGTACATCCAAATATGACTCAA
CAGCCACAGCAGACGCCACTTAATGGGCACCCATCTATGGTTAACACTCTTCAGCAGCAGCCACCACAAC
AATCCTTACCGATGCAGACGATTCAGTCGCAGCAGCAGCAGCATAACCAAATGCCTATCATTTCGCAACA
ACAGCAGCAGCAGATCCTAATGCAGCAGCAACAGCAACAGGGATCCCAGCAAGGATCACAGCAATTTAAT
TTGCCTGGCACACAACAGACTCATCCTCAGCACCAGTTCATCCAGTCGCAGCCCAACCAACTTCACTCGC
TTCCGCCCCAGGTAGTGAGCATGGCTCAGGGAAATCTGCCGCATCAGCTTCCACCCATGCAGACTATGGG
AGCCCAACAGCAAATGATCTCGCAACAACAGCATCAGTTGCAGATGCAGTCGCATATGCACCAACAAAAC
GTGCCCGGAATGTACAACCAGCAGACTGGAGCTCGTGTGGCAGCACCCCAAAATTTCGCAGGTGCAGTTC
CAAATCATTTGTTGCAGCAGTCCCCTTTGATGGCATCCCAGCAGCCAGCACAGCCCATGCAACACGTTAT
GCAACCGATTTTCAATGCAACGTCCGGTGAAGTTACCGAAGAGCCTGTCTCTTTAGCAGCTACGCATCCG
CATCTGCTACCGAGCGATATTCAATCCGATATAAAGCACAATTTAGACTCATTAGTGAACCAATTGTGCA
ATACGCGCTTGGGTACTAACCAGCACCAACGGCTGTTGCTGTTGCGTCAGAGACAACTCATCGAAGAGGA
CGAGCTGCGTCTTAAACATTATGTGGAATACGAAAAGTTCCAAAAGGCACTGCGCCAATCTATTAGCACA
AACGTTCCAGCTAATGCAGCTTACTATTCTGCGGCTGCCGCACAGCTTCCAACTAATTTGGCAGCCCCAG
CAGCTCCGTCCTCATCGAATCCGACGTCCACTAGCTCCGCAAACACATAAC
Features (pLannotate 1.2.2; 20 found; start..end, strand, type, name):
     50..133     +  CDS            large T antigen (fragment): large T antigen from SV40 (simian virus 40)
    156..237     +  polyA_signal   SV40 poly(A) signal: SV40 polyadenylation signal
    338..407     +  protein_bind   attB: attB site for the φC31 integrase (Groth et al., 2000) phage φC31 integrase
    626..644     -  promoter       T3 promoter: promoter for bacteriophage T3 RNA polymerase
    687..709     -  protein_bind   lac operator (fragment): The lac repressor binds to the lac operator to inhibit transcription in E. coli. This inhibition can be relieved by adding lactose or isopropyl-β-D-thiogalactopyranoside (IPTG). lac repressor encoded by lacI
    713..743     -  promoter       lac promoter: promoter for the E. coli lac operon
    758..779     -  protein_bind   CAP binding site: CAP binding activates transcription in the presence of cAMP. E. coli catabolite activator protein
    792..884     -  CDS            lacI (fragment): lac repressor; lacI; The lac repressor binds to the lac operator to inhibit transcription in E. coli. This inhibition can be relieved by adding lactose or isopropyl-β-D-thiogalactopyranoside (IPTG).
   1067..1655    -  rep_origin     ori: high-copy-number ColE1/pMB1/pBR322/pUC origin of replication
   1826..2686    -  CDS            AmpR: β-lactamase; bla; confers resistance to ampicillin, carbenicillin, and related antibiotics
   2687..2791    -  promoter       AmpR promoter: bla
   2844..3272    -  rep_origin     f1 ori (sequence partly withheld): f1 bacteriophage origin of replication; arrow indicates direction of (+) strand synthesis
   3277..3434    -  CDS            lacZα (fragment): LacZα fragment of β-galactosidase; lacZ fragment
   3437..3455    +  promoter       T7 promoter: promoter for bacteriophage T7 RNA polymerase
   3480..7600    +  gene           mini-white: white; This modified version of the white gene lacks part of the first intron.
   7607..7640    -  protein_bind   loxP: Cre-mediated recombination occurs in the 8-bp core sequence (GCATACAT). Cre recombinase
   7661..7679    +  misc_feature   MCS (fragment): pBluescript multiple cloning site
   7951..8382    -  CDS            Tailor (fragment): TUTT_DROME - Experimental evidence at protein level: Swiss-Prot protein existence level 1. Uridylyltransferase which mediates terminal uridylation of miRNAs, leading to their degradation. Has high specificity for splicing-derived miRNAs (mirtrons) and other miRNA substrates containing a 3'-G terminal nucleotide. Appears to be a major suppressor of mirtron biogenesis. From Drosophila melanogaster (Fruit fly).
   8439..9005    -  CDS            Tailor (fragment): TUTT_DROME - Experimental evidence at protein level: Swiss-Prot protein existence level 1. Uridylyltransferase which mediates terminal uridylation of miRNAs, leading to their degradation. Has high specificity for splicing-derived miRNAs (mirtrons) and other miRNA substrates containing a 3'-G terminal nucleotide. Appears to be a major suppressor of mirtron biogenesis. From Drosophila melanogaster (Fruit fly).
  11103..11942   +  CDS            WNK8 (fragment): WNK8_ARATH - Experimental evidence at protein level: Swiss-Prot protein existence level 1. Regulates flowering time by modulating the photoperiod pathway. Phosphorylates the vacuolar ATPase subunit C (VATC) and RGS1 (PubMed:16427632, PubMed:18761494). Regulates EDM2 that, in turn, modulates development processes (PubMed:20840782, PubMed:20149132). From Arabidopsis thaliana (Mouse-ear cress).
