[The description below was written by a language model from this plasmid's Addgene catalogue record and pLannotate feature annotations shown in this document.]
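Description:
pAttB-Tub-HA-WnkDeltaCT is a roughly 17.1 kb Drosophila transformation vector built on the pAttB-Tub backbone for site-specific germline integration and ubiquitous transgene expression in flies. In E. coli it is maintained as a high-copy plasmid through a ColE1/pUC-type origin and selected with ampicillin via the β-lactamase gene. Remnants of a pBluescript-type cloning vector are also annotated, including an f1 origin, lac promoter/operator and lacZα fragments, and flanking T3 and T7 promoters. For fly transgenesis, the plasmid carries a φC31 integrase attB site, which recombines with a genomic attP landing site to insert the whole construct at a defined locus. Transformants are identified by the mini-white marker, which restores eye pigmentation in a white mutant background. A single loxP site lies next to mini-white.

The payload is the D. melanogaster Wnk kinase (CG7177) carrying an N-terminal HA epitope tag and a C-terminal deletion that removes the sequence after the RFxV motif. According to the catalogue entry, it is driven by a tubulin promoter. The automated annotation does not label that promoter, the HA tag or the full Wnk coding region. It detects only a kinase-domain-like stretch by homology to an Arabidopsis WNK protein. Upstream, reverse-strand fragments matching the Drosophila Tailor gene are annotated; their origin is not stated in the record, though they may be genomic sequence carried along with the promoter region. An SV40 large T fragment and poly(A) signal appear positioned to provide 3′ processing for the transcript. The construct is intended for generating transgenic flies that ubiquitously express this truncated Wnk variant, allowing its detection through the HA tag.
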