Addgene plasmid #203975: pAttB-Tub-HA-WnkDeltaCT
Purpose: Fly transformation vector expressing indicated Wnk variant under tubulin promoter for ubiquitous expression
Depositing lab: Andreas Jenny. Depositing organization: Albert Einstein College of Medicine.
Backbone
  Vector backbone: pAttB-Tub
  Vector type: Insect Expression
  Selectable markers: White+
Growth in bacteria
  Bacterial resistance: Ampicillin, 100 μg/mL
  Growth temperature: 37°C
  Growth strain: DH5alpha
  Copy number: High Copy
Gene/Insert
  Gene/Insert name: Wnk
  Species: D. melanogaster (fly)
  Mutation: C-terminal deletion after RFxV motif
  Entrez Gene: Wnk (a.k.a. Dmel_CG7177, CG7177, DWNK, DmWNK, Dmel\CG7177, WNK, cg7177, dWNK, dWnk, wnk)
  Tag / fusion protein: HA (N terminal on insert)
  Cloning method: Restriction Enzyme; 5′ cloning site unknown (unknown if destroyed)
Terms and licenses: Academic/Nonprofit Terms; Industry Terms: Not Available to Industry
Depositor comments: Lab plasmid #1191
How to cite: pAttB-Tub-HA-WnkDeltaCT was a gift from Andreas Jenny (Addgene plasmid # 203975 ; http://n2t.net/addgene:203975 ; RRID:Addgene_203975)
